LOCUS       pEB1-moxVenus 4391 bp DNA circular UNA 25-OCT-2017
DEFINITION  pEB1 plasmid with moxVenus.
ACCESSION   urn.local...5j-87y50ox
VERSION     urn.local...5j-87y50ox
KEYWORDS    .
SOURCE
  ORGANISM  .
FEATURES             Location/Qualifiers
     promoter        1..144
                     /created_by="User"
                     /modified_by="User"
                     /label="proC promoter"
     motif           63..68
                     /created_by="User"
                     /modified_by="User"
                     /label="-35 Box"
     motif           86..91
                     /created_by="User"
                     /label="-10 Box"
     motif           98
                     /created_by="User"
                     /label="TransStart"
     misc_feature    145..170
                     /created_by="User"
                     /modified_by="User"
                     /label="UArbs"
     CDS             171..887
                     /created_by="User"
                     /modified_by="User"
                     /label="moxVenus (avGFP nt)"
     motif           258..260
                     /created_by="User"
                     /label="S30R"
     motif           285..287
                     /created_by="User"
                     /label="Y39N"
     motif           306..308
                     /created_by="User"
                     /label="F46L"
     motif           312..314
                     /created_by="User"
                     /label="C48S"
     motif           360..362
                     /created_by="User"
                     /label="F64L"
     motif           363..365
                     /created_by="User"
                     /label="S65G"
     motif           372..374
                     /created_by="User"
                     /label="V68L"
     motif           378..380
                     /created_by="User"
                     /label="C70S"
     motif           384..386
                     /created_by="User"
                     /label="S72A"
     misc_feature    446..451
                     /Recognition_pattern="T^GTACA"
                     /annotation_group="TGTACA"
                     /label="BsrGI"
                     /note="Geneious type: restriction site"
     motif           483..485
                     /created_by="User"
                     /label="N105T"
     motif           603..605
                     /created_by="User"
                     /label="Y145F"
     motif           627..629
                     /created_by="User"
                     /label="M153T"
     motif           657..659
                     /created_by="User"
                     /label="V163A"
     motif           681..683
                     /created_by="User"
                     /label="I171V"
     motif           693..695
                     /created_by="User"
                     /label="S175G"
     motif           777..779
                     /created_by="User"
                     /label="T203Y"
     motif           786..788
                     /created_by="User"
                     /label="A206K"
     motif           837..839
                     /created_by="User"
                     /label="F223R"
     terminator      919..1017
                     /modified_by="User"
                     /label="rrnB T1 terminator"
     rep_origin      complement(1148..3248)
                     /modified_by="User"
                     /label="Origin of Rep. from pUA66"
     primer_bind     complement(1444..1467)
                     /Sequence="AAAGGGAAAACTGTCCATATGCAC"
                     /Hairpin_Tm="39.7"
                     /Tm="59.8"
                     /Self_Dimer_Tm="None" /%GC="41.7"
                     /created_by="primer3"
                     /label="T1_from_mSC101_R02"
     CDS             complement(1549..2499)
                     /label="RepA"
     terminator      complement(3260..3355)
                     /modified_by="User"
                     /label="λ T0 terminator"
     CDS             complement(3386..4180)
                     /modified_by="User"
                     /label="KmR"
     promoter        complement(4269..4317)
                     /created_by="User"
                     /label="KmR Promoter"
     primer_bind     4273..4293
                     /Sequence="AGGGCTTCCCAACCTTACCAG"
                     /Hairpin_Tm="48.5"
                     /Tm="61.7"
                     /Self_Dimer_Tm="4.5" /%GC="57.1"
                     /modified_by="User"
                     /label="pZSeq2_Kan"
     primer_bind     4364..4383
                     /Sequence="GCGTATCACGAGGCCCTTTC"
                     /Hairpin_Tm="46.1"
                     /Tm="61.2"
                     /Self_Dimer_Tm="None" /%GC="60.0"
                     /modified_by="User"
                     /label="pZ_seq_fwr"
ORIGIN
        1 cacagctaac accacgtcgt ccctatctgc tgccctaggt ctatgagtgg ttgctggata
       61 actttacggg catgcataag gctcgtatga tatattcagg gagaccacaa cggtttccct
      121 ctacaaataa ttttgtttaa cttttctaga tttaagaagg agatatacat atgagtaaag
      181 gagaagaact tttcactgga gttgtcccaa ttcttgttga attagatggt gatgttaatg
      241 ggcacaaatt ttctgtccgt ggagagggtg aaggtgatgc aacaaacgga aaacttaccc
      301 ttaaattgat ttccactact ggaaaactac ctgttccatg gccaacactt gtcactactt
      361 tgggttatgg tctgcaatcg tttgcgagat acccagatca tatgaaacag catgactttt
      421 tcaagagtgc catgcccgaa ggttatgtac aggaaagaac tatatttttc aaagatgacg
      481 ggacctacaa gacacgtgct gaagtcaagt ttgaaggtga tacccttgtt aatagaatcg
      541 agttaaaagg tattgatttt aaagaagatg gaaacattct tggacacaaa ttggaataca
      601 actttaactc acacaatgta tacatcacgg cagacaaaca aaagaatgga atcaaagcga
      661 acttcaaaat tagacacaac gttgaagatg gaggtgttca actagcagac cattatcaac
      721 aaaatactcc aattggcgat ggccctgtcc ttttaccaga caaccattac ctgtcctacc
      781 aatctaagct ttcgaaagat cccaacgaaa agagagacca catggtcctt cttgagcgag
      841 taacagctgc tgggattaca catggcatgg atgaactata caaataaatg tccagacctg
      901 caggcatgca agctctagag gcatcaaata aaacgaaagg ctcagtcgaa agactgggcc
      961 tttcgtttta tctgttgttt gtcggtgaac gctctcctga gtaggacaaa tccgccgccc
     1021 tagacctagg gtacgggttt tgctgcccgc aaacgggctg ttctggtgtt gctagtttgt
     1081 tatcagaatc gcagatccgg cttcagccgg tttgccggct gaaagcgcta tttcttccag
     1141 aattgccatg attttttccc cacgggaggc gtcactggct cccgtgttgt cggcagcttt
     1201 gattcgataa gcagcatcgc ctgtttcagg ctgtctatgt gtgactgttg agctgtaaca
     1261 agttgtctca ggtgttcaat ttcatgttct agttgctttg ttttactggt ttcacctgtt
     1321 ctattaggtg ttacatgctg ttcatctgtt acattgtcga tctgttcatg gtgaacagct
     1381 ttgaatgcac caaaaactcg taaaagctct gatgtatcta tcttttttac accgttttca
     1441 tctgtgcata tggacagttt tccctttgat atgtaacggt gaacagttgt tctacttttg
     1501 tttgttagtc ttgatgcttc actgatagat acaagagcca taagaacctc agatccttcc
     1561 gtatttagcc agtatgttct ctagtgtggt tcgttgtttt tgcgtgagcc atgagaacga
     1621 accattgaga tcatacttac tttgcatgtc actcaaaaat tttgcctcaa aactggtgag
     1681 ctgaattttt gcagttaaag catcgtgtag tgtttttctt agtccgttat gtaggtagga
     1741 atctgatgta atggttgttg gtattttgtc accattcatt tttatctggt tgttctcaag
     1801 ttcggttacg agatccattt gtctatctag ttcaacttgg aaaatcaacg tatcagtcgg
     1861 gcggcctcgc ttatcaacca ccaatttcat attgctgtaa gtgtttaaat ctttacttat
     1921 tggtttcaaa acccattggt taagcctttt aaactcatgg tagttatttt caagcattaa
     1981 catgaactta aattcatcaa ggctaatctc tatatttgcc ttgtgagttt tcttttgtgt
     2041 tagttctttt aataaccact cataaatcct catagagtat ttgttttcaa aagacttaac
     2101 atgttccaga ttatatttta tgaatttttt taactggaaa agataaggca atatctcttc
     2161 actaaaaact aattctaatt tttcgcttga gaacttggca tagtttgtcc actggaaaat
     2221 ctcaaagcct ttaaccaaag gattcctgat ttccacagtt ctcgtcatca gctctctggt
     2281 tgctttagct aatacaccat aagcattttc cctactgatg ttcatcatct gagcgtattg
     2341 gttataagtg aacgataccg tccgttcttt ccttgtaggg ttttcaatcg tggggttgag
     2401 tagtgccaca cagcataaaa ttagcttggt ttcatgctcc gttaagtcat agcgactaat
     2461 cgctagttca tttgctttga aaacaactaa ttcagacata catctcaatt ggtctaggtg
     2521 attttaatca ctataccaat tgagatgggc tagtcaatga taattactag tccttttcct
     2581 ttgagttgtg ggtatctgta aattctgcta gacctttgct ggaaaacttg taaattctgc
     2641 tagaccctct gtaaattccg ctagaccttt gtgtgttttt tttgtttata ttcaagtggt
     2701 tataatttat agaataaaga aagaataaaa aaagataaaa agaatagatc ccagccctgt
     2761 gtataactca ctactttagt cagttccgca gtattacaaa aggatgtcgc aaacgctgtt
     2821 tgctcctcta caaaacagac cttaaaaccc taaaggctta agtagcaccc tcgcaagctc
     2881 gggcaaatcg ctgaatattc cttttgtctc cgaccatcag gcacctgagt cgctgtcttt
     2941 ttcgtgacat tcagttcgct gcgctcacgg ctctggcagt gaatgggggt aaatggcact
     3001 acaggcgcct tttatggatt catgcaagga aactacccat aatacaagaa aagcccgtca
     3061 cgggcttctc agggcgtttt atggcgggtc tgctatgtgg tgctatctga ctttttgctg
     3121 ttcagcagtt cctgccctct gattttccag tctgaccact tcggattatc ccgtgacagg
     3181 tcattcagac tggctaatgc acccagtaag gcagcggtat catcaacagg cttacccgtc
     3241 ttactgtccc tagtgcttgg attctcacca ataaaaaacg cccggcggca accgagcgtt
     3301 ctgaacaaat ccagatggag ttctgaggtc attactggat ctatcaacag gagtccaagc
     3361 gagctctcga accccagagt cccgctcaga agaactcgtc aagaaggcga tagaaggcga
     3421 tgcgctgcga atcgggagcg gcgataccgt aaagcacgag gaagcggtca gcccattcgc
     3481 cgccaagctc ttcagcaata tcacgggtag ccaacgctat gtcctgatag cggtccgcca
     3541 cacccagccg gccacagtcg atgaatccag aaaagcggcc attttccacc atgatattcg
     3601 gcaagcaggc atcgccatgg gtcacgacga gatcctcgcc gtcgggcatg cgcgccttga
     3661 gcctggcgaa cagttcggct ggcgcgagcc cctgatgctc ttcgtccaga tcatcctgat
     3721 cgacaagacc ggcttccatc cgagtacgtg ctcgctcgat gcgatgtttc gcttggtggt
     3781 cgaatgggca ggtagccgga tcaagcgtat gcagccgccg cattgcatca gccatgatgg
     3841 atactttctc ggcaggagca aggtgaaatc acaggagatc atgccccggc acttcgccca
     3901 atagcagcca gtcccttccc gtttcagtga caacgtcgag cacagatgcg caaggaacgc
     3961 ccgtcgtggc cagccacgat agccgcgctg cctcgtcccg cagttcattc agggcaccgg
     4021 acaggtcggt cttgacaaaa agaaccgggc gcccctgcgc tgacagccgg aacacggcgg
     4081 catcagagca gccgattgtc tgttgtgccc agtcatagcc gaatagcctc tccacccaag
     4141 cggccggaga acctgcgtgc aatccatctt gttcaatcat gcgaaacgat cctcatcctg
     4201 tctcttgatc agatcttgat cccctgcgcc atcagatcct tggcggcaag aaagccatcc
     4261 agtttacttt gcagggcttc ccaaccttac cagagggcgc cccagctggc aattccgacg
     4321 tctaagaaac cattattatc atgacattaa cctataaaaa taggcgtatc acgaggccct
     4381 ttcgtcttca c
//
