>Addgene plasmid #103993 | pEB1-moxVenus | addgene full sequence | sequence record 200420 | Addgene NGS Result
ACAGCTAACACCACGTCGTCCCTATCTGCTGCCCTAGGTCTATGAGTGGTTGCTGGATAACTTTACGGGC
ATGCATAAGGCTCGTATGATATATTCAGGGAGACCACAACGGTTTCCCTCTACAAATAATTTTGTTTAAC
TTTTCTAGATTTAAGAAGGAGATATACATATGAGTAAAGGAGAAGAACTTTTCACTGGAGTTGTCCCAAT
TCTTGTTGAATTAGATGGTGATGTTAATGGGCACAAATTTTCTGTCCGTGGAGAGGGTGAAGGTGATGCA
ACAAACGGAAAACTTACCCTTAAATTGATTTCCACTACTGGAAAACTACCTGTTCCATGGCCAACACTTG
TCACTACTTTGGGTTATGGTCTGCAATCGTTTGCGAGATACCCAGATCATATGAAACAGCATGACTTTTT
CAAGAGTGCCATGCCCGAAGGTTATGTACAGGAAAGAACTATATTTTTCAAAGATGACGGGACCTACAAG
ACACGTGCTGAAGTCAAGTTTGAAGGTGATACCCTTGTTAATAGAATCGAGTTAAAAGGTATTGATTTTA
AAGAAGATGGAAACATTCTTGGACACAAATTGGAATACAACTTTAACTCACACAATGTATACATCACGGC
AGACAAACAAAAGAATGGAATCAAAGCGAACTTCAAAATTAGACACAACGTTGAAGATGGAGGTGTTCAA
CTAGCAGACCATTATCAACAAAATACTCCAATTGGCGATGGCCCTGTCCTTTTACCAGACAACCATTACC
TGTCCTACCAATCTAAGCTTTCGAAAGATCCCAACGAAAAGAGAGACCACATGGTCCTTCTTGAGCGAGT
AACAGCTGCTGGGATTACACATGGCATGGATGAACTATACAAATAAATGTCCAGACCTGCAGGCATGCAA
GCTCTAGAGGCATCAAATAAAACGAAAGGCTCAGTCGAAAGACTGGGCCTTTCGTTTTATCTGTTGTTTG
TCGGTGAACGCTCTCCTGAGTAGGACAAATCCGCCGCCCTAGACCTAGGGTACGGGTTTTGCTGCCCGCA
AACGGGCTGTTCTGGTGTTGCTAGTTTGTTATCAGAATCGCAGATCCGGCTTCAGCCGGTTTGCCGGCTG
AAAGCGCTATTTCTTCCAGAATTGCCATGATTTTTTCCCCACGGGAGGCGTCACTGGCTCCCGTGTTGTC
GGCAGCTTTGATTCGATAAGCAGCATCGCCTGTTTCAGGCTGTCTATGTGTGACTGTTGAGCTGTAACAA
GTTGTCTCAGGTGTTCAATTTCATGTTCTAGTTGCTTTGTTTTACTGGTTTCACCTGTTCTATTAGGTGT
TACATGCTGTTCATCTGTTACATTGTCGATCTGTTCATGGTGAACAGCTTTGAATGCACCAAAAACTCGT
AAAAGCTCTGATGTATCTATCTTTTTTACACCGTTTTCATCTGTGCATATGGACAGTTTTCCCTTTGATA
TGTAACGGTGAACAGTTGTTCTACTTTTGTTTGTTAGTCTTGATGCTTCACTGATAGATACAAGAGCCAT
AAGAACCTCAGATCCTTCCGTATTTAGCCAGTATGTTCTCTAGTGTGGTTCGTTGTTTTTGCGTGAGCCA
TGAGAACGAACCATTGAGATCATACTTACTTTGCATGTCACTCAAAAATTTTGCCTCAAAACTGGTGAGC
TGAATTTTTGCAGTTAAAGCATCGTGTAGTGTTTTTCTTAGTCCGTTATGTAGGTAGGAATCTGATGTAA
TGGTTGTTGGTATTTTGTCACCATTCATTTTTATCTGGTTGTTCTCAAGTTCGGTTACGAGATCCATTTG
TCTATCTAGTTCAACTTGGAAAATCAACGTATCAGTCGGGCGGCCTCGCTTATCAACCACCAATTTCATA
TTGCTGTAAGTGTTTAAATCTTTACTTATTGGTTTCAAAACCCATTGGTTAAGCCTTTTAAACTCATGGT
AGTTATTTTCAAGCATTAACATGAACTTAAATTCATCAAGGCTAATCTCTATATTTGCCTTGTGAGTTTT
CTTTTGTGTTAGTTCTTTTAATAACCACTCATAAATCCTCATAGAGTATTTGTTTTCAAAAGACTTAACA
TGTTCCAGATTATATTTTATGAATTTTTTTAACTGGAAAAGATAAGGCAATATCTCTTCACTAAAAACTA
ATTCTAATTTTTCGCTTGAGAACTTGGCATAGTTTGTCCACTGGAAAATCTCAAAGCCTTTAACCAAAGG
ATTCCTGATTTCCACAGTTCTCGTCATCAGCTCTCTGGTTGCTTTAGCTAATACACCATAAGCATTTTCC
CTACTGATGTTCATCATCTGAGCGTATTGGTTATAAGTGAACGATACCGTCCGTTCTTTCCTTGTAGGGT
TTTCAATCGTGGGGTTGAGTAGTGCCACACAGCATAAAATTAGCTTGGTTTCATGCTCCGTTAAGTCATA
GCGACTAATCGCTAGTTCATTTGCTTTGAAAACAACTAATTCAGACATACATCTCAATTGGTCTAGGTGA
TTTTAATCACTATACCAATTGAGATGGGCTAGTCAATGATAATTACTAGTCCTTTTCCTTTGAGTTGTGG
GTATCTGTAAATTCTGCTAGACCTTTGCTGGAAAACTTGTAAATTCTGCTAGACCCTCTGTAAATTCCGC
TAGACCTTTGTGTGTTTTTTTTGTTTATATTCAAGTGGTTATAATTTATAGAATAAAGAAAGAATAAAAA
AAGATAAAAAGAATAGATCCCAGCCCTGTGTATAACTCACTACTTTAGTCAGTTCCGCAGTATTACAAAA
GGATGTCGCAAACGCTGTTTGCTCCTCTACAAAACAGACCTTAAAACCCTAAAGGCTTAAGTAGCACCCT
CGCAAGCTCGGGCAAATCGCTGAATATTCCTTTTGTCTCCGACCATCAGGCACCTGAGTCGCTGTCTTTT
TCGTGACATTCAGTTCGCTGCGCTCACGGCTCTGGCAGTGAATGGGGGTAAATGGCACTACAGGCGCCTT
TTATGGATTCATGCAAGGAAACTACCCATAATACAAGAAAAGCCCGTCACGGGCTTCTCAGGGCGTTTTA
TGGCGGGTCTGCTATGTGGTGCTATCTGACTTTTTGCTGTTCAGCAGTTCCTGCCCTCTGATTTTCCAGT
CTGACCACTTCGGATTATCCCGTGACAGGTCATTCAGACTGGCTAATGCACCCAGTAAGGCAGCGGTATC
ATCAACAGGCTTACCCGTCTTACTGTCCCTAGTGCTTGGATTCTCACCAATAAAAAACGCCCGGCGGCAA
CCGAGCGTTCTGAACAAATCCAGATGGAGTTCTGAGGTCATTACTGGATCTATCAACAGGAGTCCAAGCG
AGCTCTCGAACCCCAGAGTCCCGCTCAGAAGAACTCGTCAAGAAGGCGATAGAAGGCGATGCGCTGCGAA
TCGGGAGCGGCGATACCGTAAAGCACGAGGAAGCGGTCAGCCCATTCGCCGCCAAGCTCTTCAGCAATAT
CACGGGTAGCCAACGCTATGTCCTGATAGCGGTCCGCCACACCCAGCCGGCCACAGTCGATGAATCCAGA
AAAGCGGCCATTTTCCACCATGATATTCGGCAAGCAGGCATCGCCATGGGTCACGACGAGATCCTCGCCG
TCGGGCATGCGCGCCTTGAGCCTGGCGAACAGTTCGGCTGGCGCGAGCCCCTGATGCTCTTCGTCCAGAT
CATCCTGATCGACAAGACCGGCTTCCATCCGAGTACGTGCTCGCTCGATGCGATGTTTCGCTTGGTGGTC
GAATGGGCAGGTAGCCGGATCAAGCGTATGCAGCCGCCGCATTGCATCAGCCATGATGGATACTTTCTCG
GCAGGAGCAAGGTGAGATGACAGGAGATCCTGCCCCGGCACTTCGCCCAATAGCAGCCAGTCCCTTCCCG
CTTCAGTGACAACGTCGAGCACAGCTGCGCAAGGAACGCCCGTCGTGGCCAGCCACGATAGCCGCGCTGC
CTCGTCCTGCAGTTCATTCAGGGCACCGGACAGGTCGGTCTTGACAAAAAGAACCGGGCGCCCCTGCGCT
GACAGCCGGAACACGGCGGCATCAGAGCAGCCGATTGTCTGTTGTGCCCAGTCATAGCCGAATAGCCTCT
CCACCCAAGCGGCCGGAGAACCTGCGTGCAATCCATCTTGTTCAATCATGCGAAACGATCCTCATCCTGT
CTCTTGATCAGATCTTGATCCCCTGCGCCATCAGATCCTTGGCGGCAAGAAAGCCATCCAGTTTACTTTG
CAGGGCTTCCCAACCTTACCAGAGGGCGCCCCAGCTGGCAATTCCGACGTCTAAGAAACCATTATTATCA
TGACATTAACCTATAAAAATAGGCGTATCACGAGGCCCTTTCGTCTTCACC
Features (pLannotate 1.2.2; 8 found; start..end, strand, type, name):
    173..883     +  CDS            moxVenus: moxVenus is a basic (constitutively fluorescent) green/yellow fluorescent protein published in 2015, derived from Aequorea victoria. It is reported to be a rapidly-maturing monomer.
    894..913     +  misc_feature   MCS (fragment): pUC18/19 multiple cloning site
    924..1010    +  terminator     rrnB T1 terminator: Escherichia coli rrnB; transcription terminator T1 from the E. coli rrnB gene
   1548..2498    -  CDS            Rep101: RepA protein needed for replication with the pSC101 origin; rep101
   2546..2768    -  rep_origin     pSC101 ori: low-copy replication origin that requires the Rep101 protein
   3260..3354    -  terminator     lambda t0 terminator: transcription terminator from phage lambda
   3388..4179    -  CDS            neo: KKA2_KLEPN - Also known as kan, nptII. Experimental evidence at protein level: Swiss-Prot protein existence level 1. Resistance to kanamycin, neomycin, paromomycin, ribostamycin, butirosin and gentamicin B. From Klebsiella pneumoniae.
   4211..4330    -  CDS            tnpA (fragment): TN5P_ECOLX - Also known as tnp. Experimental evidence at protein level: Swiss-Prot protein existence level 1. Mediates transposition of transposon Tn5 by a 'cut and paste' mechanism. First, the monomeric transposase binds the 19 bp inverted DNA repeats flanking the transposon. Then, dimerization of the DNA- bound transposase creates a synaptic DNA complex. After nicking of the first DNA strand, excision of the transposon proceeds through a series of intermediates. The transposase then mediates the insertion of the transposon at a new site by strand transfer. The activity of the wild- type tran
