[The description below was written by a language model from this plasmid's Addgene catalogue record, the feature table of its GenBank file and pLannotate feature annotations shown in this document.]
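Description:
pEB1-moxVenus is a 4,391 bp low-copy bacterial expression plasmid that constitutively produces the yellow-green fluorescent protein moxVenus in Escherichia coli (the recorded growth strain is MG1655). The pEB1 backbone was derived from pUA66 by inserting the constitutive proC promoter and swapping the original insert for the fluorescent protein of interest by Gibson assembly. Replication depends on a pSC101-type origin together with its RepA (Rep101) initiator protein, which keeps copy number low. Selection is by kanamycin, through an nptII-type resistance gene driven by its own promoter and followed by the phage lambda t0 terminator. The short Tn5 transposase fragment flagged by automated annotation overlaps the resistance gene's promoter region and appears to be a remnant of the marker's Tn5 origin rather than a functional element.

The expression cassette is compact. The proC promoter, with annotated -35 and -10 boxes and a transcription start, is followed by a short ribosome-binding-site region labelled UArbs, the 717 bp moxVenus coding sequence, a small remnant of a multiple cloning site, and the rrnB T1 terminator. moxVenus is a monomeric Aequorea victoria GFP derivative carrying eighteen substitutions relative to wild-type GFP, including replacement of both cysteines (C48S, C70S), the T203Y change characteristic of yellow variants, and the monomerising A206K mutation. According to the depositor, the gene keeps the original wild-type GFP nucleotide sequence except at the mutated codons, each of which is annotated in the map. The plasmid belongs to a collection built for systematic comparison of fluorescent protein maturation times in living cells, where a shared promoter, ribosome-binding site and low-copy backbone let the proteins be compared under equivalent expression conditions.
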