Addgene plasmid #103993: pEB1-moxVenus
Purpose: Plasmid encoding moxVenus
Depositing lab: Philippe Cluzel. Depositing organization: Harvard University. Publication: Systematic characterization of maturation time of fluorescent proteins in living cells. Balleza E, Kim JM, Cluzel P. Nat Methods. 2018 Jan;15(1):47-51. doi: 10.1038/nmeth.4509. Epub 2017 Nov 20. PubMed 29320486.
Backbone
  Vector backbone: pEB1
  Backbone size w/o insert (bp): 3674
  Total vector size (bp): 4391
  Modifications to backbone: Derived from pUA66. Inserted constitutive promoter proC. Replaced original insert with FP of interest.
  Vector type: Bacterial Expression ; Low copy
Growth in bacteria
  Bacterial resistance: Kanamycin, 50 μg/mL
  Growth temperature: 37°C
  Growth strain: MG1655
  Copy number: Low Copy
Gene/Insert
  Gene/Insert name: moxVenus
  Species: Synthetic
  Insert size (bp): 717
  Mutation: Mutations relative to wild-type GFP (S30R, Y39N, F46L, C48S, F64L, S65G, V68L, C70S, S72A, N105T, Y145F, M153T, V163A, I171V, S175G, T203Y, A206K, F223R)
  Promoter: proC
  Cloning method: Gibson Cloning
  Sequencing primers: 5′ GCGTATCACGAGGCCCTTTC; 3′ AAAGGGAAAACTGTCCATATGCAC
Terms and licenses: Academic/Nonprofit Terms; Industry Terms: Not Available to Industry
Depositor comments: This FP derives from wtGFP. In this plasmid, the FP is coded with the original wtGFP nucleotide coding sequence except where mutations specific to the FP occur (see map). Please see "Notes On Plasmids In This Collection" document for further details and references.
How to cite: pEB1-moxVenus was a gift from Philippe Cluzel (Addgene plasmid # 103993 ; http://n2t.net/addgene:103993 ; RRID:Addgene_103993)
